Addgene plasmid #174569: iBE3 CLYBL
Purpose: doxycycline inducible BE3 expression for human CLYBL locus knock-in
Depositing lab: Mathew Garnett. Depositing organization: Wellcome Sanger Institute. Publication: Base editing screens map mutations affecting interferon-gamma signaling in cancer. Coelho MA, Cooper S, Strauss ME, Karakoc E, Bhosle S, Goncalves E, Picco G, Burgold T, Cattaneo CM, Veninga V, Consonni S, Dincer C, Vieira SF, Gibson F, Barthorpe S, Hardy C, Rein J, Thomas M, Marioni J, Voest EE, Bassett A, Garnett MJ. Cancer Cell. 2023 Feb 13;41(2):288-303.e6. doi: 10.1016/j.ccell.2022.12.009. Epub 2023 Jan 19. PubMed 36669486.
Backbone
  Vector backbone: Addgene plasmid #124229
  Vector type: Mammalian Expression
  Selectable markers: Blasticidin ; mApple
Growth in bacteria
  Bacterial resistance: Ampicillin, 100 μg/mL
  Growth temperature: 37°C
  Growth strain: DH5alpha
  Copy number: Unknown
Gene/Insert
  Gene/Insert name: BE3
  Species: Synthetic
  Promoter: tet ON
  Cloning method: Gibson Cloning
  Sequencing primers: 5′ AGCTCGTTTAGTGAACCGTCAGATC
Resource information
  A portion of this plasmid was derived from a plasmid made by: Synthesised gene fragment insert using this paper as a reference https://bmcbiol.biomedcentral.com/articles/10.1186/s12915-018-0617-1. The backbone was from this Addgene plasmid #124229.
Terms and licenses: Academic/Nonprofit Terms; Industry Terms: Not Available to Industry
Depositor comments: Please visit https://doi.org/10.1101/2022.03.29.486051 for bioRxiv preprint.
How to cite: iBE3 CLYBL was a gift from Mathew Garnett (Addgene plasmid # 174569 ; http://n2t.net/addgene:174569 ; RRID:Addgene_174569)
