[The description below was written by a language model from this plasmid's Addgene catalogue record and pLannotate feature annotations shown in this document.]
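Description:
iBE3 CLYBL is a roughly 16.6 kb mammalian expression and knock-in donor plasmid designed to place a doxycycline-inducible BE3 cytosine base editor at the human CLYBL safe-harbour locus. It is propagated in E. coli through a high-copy ColE1/pUC-type origin with ampicillin resistance. The payload is a synthetic BE3 open reading frame made up of rat APOBEC1 cytidine deaminase, Streptococcus pyogenes Cas9 and the phage PBS2 uracil glycosylase inhibitor (UGI). It is driven by a TRE3G Tet-responsive promoter and terminated by an SV40 polyadenylation signal. On the opposite strand, a CAG-type unit (CMV enhancer, chicken β-actin promoter, chimeric intron, rabbit β-globin poly(A)) expresses a tetR-derived coding sequence. This is presumably the Tet-On transactivator that switches on TRE3G when doxycycline is present, so both halves of the inducible system sit on one donor.

A selection module flanked by two loxP sites lies alongside. It contains a splice acceptor followed by a NeoR/KanR fragment with a bGH poly(A), then an EF-1α core promoter/HTLV element driving blasticidin resistance (bsr) and mApple with a second bGH poly(A). Integrants can therefore be enriched by drug selection or red fluorescence, and Cre could in principle excise the cassette afterwards. The CLYBL homology arms are not annotated; the only arm-like call is a short fragment labelled as an AAVS1 right arm, which may be a carry-over or a spurious match. The nuclease or guide used for targeting is not stated. The sequenced and depositor records differ by only a few bases, and the chicken β-actin promoter is annotated only in the depositor record. The associated work used the construct for base editing screens in cancer cells.
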