Features (pLannotate 1.2.2; 31 found; start..end, strand, type, name):
    413..568     -  misc_feature   HA-R (fragment): right homology arm from the adeno-associated virus integration site (AAVS1) within intron 1 of the human PPP1R12C gene
   2052..2429    +  promoter       TRE3G promoter: 3rd-generation Tet-responsive promoter that can be activated by binding of Tet-On® 3G
   2472..3155    +  CDS            Apobec1: ABEC1_RAT - Experimental evidence at protein level: Swiss-Prot protein existence level 1. Catalytic component of the apolipoprotein B mRNA editing enzyme complex which is responsible for the postranscriptional editing of a CAA codon for Gln to a UAA codon for stop in the APOB mRNA. May also play a role in the epigenetic regulation of gene expression by participating in DNA demethylation. From Rattus norvegicus (Rat).
   3204..7304    +  CDS            cas9: CAS9_STRP1 - Also known as csn1 From Streptococcus pyogenes serotype M1.
   7317..7565    +  CDS            UGI: UNGI_BPPB2 - Experimental evidence at protein level: Swiss-Prot protein existence level 1. This protein binds specifically and reversibly to the host uracil-DNA glycosylase, preventing removal of uracil residues from PBS2 DNA by the host uracil-excision repair system. From Bacillus phage PBS2 (Bacteriophage PBS2).
   7658..7779    +  polyA_signal   SV40 poly(A) signal: SV40 polyadenylation signal
   7850..7872    -  protein_bind   lac operator (fragment): The lac repressor binds to the lac operator to inhibit transcription in E. coli. This inhibition can be relieved by adding lactose or isopropyl-β-D-thiogalactopyranoside (IPTG). lac repressor encoded by lacI
   7876..7906    -  promoter       lac promoter: promoter for the E. coli lac operon
   7921..7942    -  protein_bind   CAP binding site: CAP binding activates transcription in the presence of cAMP. E. coli catabolite activator protein
   7955..8047    -  CDS            lacI (fragment): lac repressor; lacI; The lac repressor binds to the lac operator to inhibit transcription in E. coli. This inhibition can be relieved by adding lactose or isopropyl-β-D-thiogalactopyranoside (IPTG).
   8049..8121    -  rep_origin     RSF ori (fragment): Plasmids containing the RSF 1030 origin of replication can be propagated in E. coli cells that contain additional plasmids with compatible origins.
   8386..8441    -  polyA_signal   β-globin poly(A) signal: rabbit β-globin polyadenylation signal (Gil and Proudfoot, 1987)
   8512..8592    -  CDS            HBB (fragment): HBB_PONPY - Experimental evidence at transcript level: Swiss-Prot protein existence level 2. Involved in oxygen transport from the lung to the various peripheral tissues. From Pongo pygmaeus (Bornean orangutan).
   8726..9343    -  CDS            tetR: TETR2_ECOLX - Experimental evidence at protein level: Swiss-Prot protein existence level 1. TetR is the repressor of the tetracycline resistance element; its N-terminal region forms a helix-turn-helix structure and binds DNA. Binding of tetracycline to TetR reduces the repressor affinity for the tetracycline resistance gene (tetA) promoter operator sites. From Escherichia coli.
   9402..10419   -  intron         chimeric intron: chimera between introns from chicken β-actin and rabbit β-globin
  10421..10698   -  promoter       chicken β-actin promoter: No description available
  10700..11079   -  enhancer       CMV enhancer: human cytomegalovirus immediate early enhancer
  11085..11309   -  polyA_signal   bGH poly(A) signal: bovine growth hormone polyadenylation signal
  11331..11364   -  protein_bind   loxP: Cre-mediated recombination occurs in the 8-bp core sequence (GCATACAT). Cre recombinase
  11374..11435   -  CDS            PSmOrange (fragment): orange to far-red photoswitchable variant of the monomeric fluorescent protein mOrange (Subach et al., 2011) mammalian codon-optimized
  11438..12145   -  CDS            mApple: mApple is a basic (constitutively fluorescent) red fluorescent protein published in 2008, derived from Discosoma sp.. It is reported to be a rapidly-maturing monomer with high acid sensitivity.
  12344..12763   -  CDS            bsr: BSR_BACCE - Experimental evidence at protein level: Swiss-Prot protein existence level 1. Catalyzes the deamination of the cytosine moiety of the antibiotics blasticidin S, cytomycin and acetylblasticidin S. From Bacillus cereus.
  12797..13065   -  LTR            5' LTR (truncated): truncated 5' long terminal repeat (LTR) from human T-cell leukemia virus (HTLV) type 1
  13078..13289   -  promoter       EF-1α core promoter: core promoter for human elongation factor EF-1α
  13325..13549   -  polyA_signal   bGH poly(A) signal: bovine growth hormone polyadenylation signal
  13556..14346   -  CDS            NeoR/KanR (fragment): aminoglycoside phosphotransferase from Tn5; aph(3')-II (or nptII); confers resistance to neomycin, kanamycin, and G418 (Geneticin®)
  14426..14451   -  misc_feature   SA: splice acceptor site
  14452..14485   -  protein_bind   loxP: Cre-mediated recombination occurs in the 8-bp core sequence (GCATACAT). Cre recombinase
  15325..15342   +  promoter       AmpR promoter (fragment): bla
  15343..16203   +  CDS            AmpR: β-lactamase; bla; confers resistance to ampicillin, carbenicillin, and related antibiotics
  16374..365     +  rep_origin     ori (across the origin): high-copy-number ColE1/pMB1/pBR322/pUC origin of replication
>Addgene plasmid #174569 | iBE3 CLYBL | depositor full sequence | sequence record 338713 | insert
TGTTACCAGTGGCTGCTGCCAGTGGCGATAAGTCGTGTCTTACCGGGTTGGACTCAAGACGATAGTTACC
GGATAAGGCGCAGCGGTCGGGCTGAACGGGGGGTTCGTGCACACAGCCCAGCTTGGAGCGAACGACCTAC
ACCGAACTGAGATACCTACAGCGTGAGCTATGAGAAAGCGCCACGCTTCCCGAAGGGAGAAAGGCGGACA
GGTATCCGGTAAGCGGCAGGGTCGGAACAGGAGAGCGCACGAGGGAGCTTCCAGGGGGAAACGCCTGGTA
TCTTTATAGTCCTGTCGGGTTTCGCCACCTCTGACTTGAGCGTCGATTTTTGTGATGCTCGTCAGGGGGG
CGGAGCCTATGGAAAAACGCCAGCAACGCGGCCTTTTTACGGTTCCTGGCGAATTCGCCCTTAGAGCAGA
GCCAGGAACCCCTGTAGGGAAGGGGCAGGAGAGCCAGGGGCATGAGATGGTGGACGAGGAAGGGGGACAG
GGAAGCCTGAGCGCCTCTCCTGGGCTTGCCAAGGACTCAAACCCAGAAGCCCAGAGCAGGGCCTTAGGGA
AGCGGGACGGCTCTGTTGGAGAGTCCAGTATTGAATTAGTGATAGATACACAGAAAAAAAGCAAATTGAA
TAGGTGAATGGATAAACAAACTGTGGAACATCCAGACAATGAAATATTCACCAATAAAAAGAAATGAGCT
ATCAAGCCACATTGGCTATGCCCTTCACATTTAAGGAGGAACCTTAAATGCATATTGCCAAATTTTAAAA
GCTAGTCTGAAAATGCTACAGACTGTATGATTCCAATTATATGACATTTTAGAAAAGGCAAAACTATAGA
GATCAGTGGTTGCCAGCGGCTCATGGAGGCAGGATGAATTGGTGGAACACAGGGATGCTTTCAGGGTAAT
GAAAATATCTTGTGTGATCCTGTAATAATGGATACGTGGCATAATGCATTTGTTAAAACCTGTAAACTAG
CCAGGTATAGTGGCTTTTTTGCACCTATAGTCTCAGCTACTTGGTAGGCTGAGACAGGAAGATCACTTGA
GCCCAGGACTTCAAGACCAGCCTGGGTAATATAGTAAGACCCCATCTCTATTTTTTAAAGAAATTAAGAA
AGAAAAGAAACCCATCAACTGTATAACACAAAGAATCGTAATGTAAACTACAGTCCTGAGTAATGAAACA
TTTTTAAAGAAATAAATAAATTCAAGGCAATTATTAACTTCAGGAAAAACAGTAAAGTAAACATAAGTAT
ACAAATCAAACATGGCTCAGTTGTGAAAATATTTACAAGGTCACTTTAAGTAACATTGAATGTTGATATA
ATCCCAAAATATATTTATGTTGGAAGGATGAGGAGATTTAATTAAGGGAGGTGGTCCCTGCAGTTACGCC
AATGATAACCCCCGCCAGAAAAATCTTAGTAGCCTTCCCTTTTTGTTTTCCGTGCCCCAACTCGGCGGAT
TGACTCGGCCCCTTCCGGAAACACCCGAATCAACTTCTAGTCAAATTATTGTTCACGCCGCAATGACCCA
CCCCTGGCCCGCGTCTGTGGAACTGACCCCTGGTGTACAGGAGAGTTCGCTGCTGAAAGTGGTCCCAAAG
GGGTACTAGTTTTTAAGCTCCCAACTCCCCCTCCCCCAGCGTCTGGAGGATTCCACACCCTCGCACCGCA
GGGGCGAGGAAGTGGGCGGAGTCCGGTTTTGGCGCCAGCCGCTGAGGCTGCCAAGCAGAAAAGCCACCGC
TGAGGAGACTCCGGTCACTGTCCTCGCCCCGCCTCCCCCTTCCCTCCCCTTGGGGACCACCGGGCGCCAC
GCCGCGAACGGTAAGTGCCGCGGTCGTCGGCGCCTCCGCCCTCCCCCTAGGGCCCCAATTCCCAGCGGGC
GCGGCGCGCGGCCCCTCCCCCCGCCGGGCGCGCGCCCGCTGCCCCGCCCTTCGTGGCCGCCCGGCGTGGG
CGGTGCCACCCCTCCCCCCGGCGGCCCCGCGCGCAGCTCCCGGCTCCCTCCCCCTTCGGATGTGGCTTGA
GCTGTAGGCGCGGAGGGTACCAGTTTACTCCCTATCAGTGATAGAGAACGTATGAAGAGTTTACTCCCTA
TCAGTGATAGAGAACGTATGCAGACTTTACTCCCTATCAGTGATAGAGAACGTATAAGGAGTTTACTCCC
TATCAGTGATAGAGAACGTATGACCAGTTTACTCCCTATCAGTGATAGAGAACGTATCTACAGTTTACTC
CCTATCAGTGATAGAGAACGTATATCCAGTTTACTCCCTATCAGTGATAGAGAACGTATAAGCTTTAGGC
GTGTACGGTGGGCGCCTATAAAAGCAGAGCTCGTTTAGTGAACCGTCAGATCGCCTGGAGCAATTCCACA
ACACTTTTGTCTTATACCAACTTTCCGTACCACTTCCTACCCTCGTAAAGGATCCGCCGCCACCATGGCT
CCTAAGAAAAAGCGGAAGGTGTCTAGCGAGACAGGCCCTGTGGCCGTGGATCCTACACTGCGGAGAAGAA
TCGAGCCCCACGAGTTCGAGGTGTTCTTCGACCCCAGAGAGCTGCGGAAAGAGACATGCCTGCTGTACGA
GATCAACTGGGGCGGCAGACACTCTATCTGGCGGCACACAAGCCAGAACACCAACAAGCACGTGGAAGTG
AACTTTATCGAGAAGTTTACGACCGAGCGGTACTTCTGCCCCAACACCAGATGCAGCATCACCTGGTTTC
TGAGCTGGTCCCCTTGCGGCGAGTGCAGCAGAGCCATCACCGAGTTTCTGTCCAGATATCCCCACGTGAC
CCTGTTCATCTATATCGCCCGGCTGTACCACCACGCCGATCCTAGAAATAGACAGGGACTGCGCGACCTG
ATCAGCAGCGGAGTGACCATCCAGATCATGACCGAGCAAGAGAGCGGCTACTGCTGGCGGAACTTCGTGA
ACTACAGCCCCAGCAACGAAGCCCACTGGCCTAGATATCCTCACCTGTGGGTCCGACTGTACGTGCTGGA
ACTGTACTGCATCATCCTGGGCCTGCCTCCATGCCTGAACATCCTGAGAAGAAAGCAGCCTCAGCTGACC
TTCTTCACAATCGCCCTGCAGAGCTGCCACTACCAGAGACTGCCTCCACACATCCTGTGGGCCACCGGAC
TGAAGTCTGGCTCTGAGACACCTGGCACAAGCGAGTCTGCCACACCTGAGTCTGACAAGAAATACTCAAT
CGGGCTGGCCATCGGAACTAACTCAGTGGGGTGGGCAGTCATTACTGACGAGTACAAAGTGCCAAGCAAG
AAATTTAAGGTCCTGGGCAACACCGATAGGCACTCCATCAAGAAAAATCTGATTGGGGCCCTGCTGTTCG
ACTCTGGAGAGACAGCTGAAGCAACTAGACTGAAAAGGACTGCTAGAAGGCGCTATACCCGGCGAAAGAA
TCGCATCTGCTACCTGCAGGAGATTTTCTCTAACGAAATGGCCAAGGTGGACGATAGTTTCTTTCATCGG
CTGGAGGAATCATTCCTGGTCGAGGAAGATAAGAAACACGAGAGACATCCTATCTTTGGAAACATTGTGG
ACGAGGTCGCTTATCACGAAAAATACCCCACCATCTATCATCTGCGCAAGAAACTGGTGGACTCTACAGA
TAAAGCAGACCTGCGGCTGATCTATCTGGCCCTGGCTCACATGATTAAGTTCAGAGGCCATTTTCTGATC
GAGGGAGATCTGAACCCAGACAATAGCGATGTGGACAAGCTGTTCATCCAGCTGGTCCAGACATACAATC
AGCTGTTTGAGGAAAACCCTATTAATGCATCTGGCGTGGACGCAAAAGCCATCCTGAGTGCCAGGCTGTC
TAAGAGTAGAAGGCTGGAGAACCTGATCGCTCAGCTGCCAGGCGAAAAGAAAAACGGCCTGTTTGGAAAT
CTGATTGCACTGTCACTGGGACTGACACCTAACTTCAAGAGCAATTTTGATCTGGCCGAGGACGCTAAAC
TGCAGCTGAGCAAGGACACTTATGACGATGACCTGGATAACCTGCTGGCTCAGATCGGAGATCAGTACGC
AGACCTGTTCCTGGCCGCTAAGAATCTGTCTGACGCTATCCTGCTGAGTGATATTCTGCGGGTGAACACC
GAGATTACAAAAGCCCCTCTGTCAGCTAGCATGATCAAGAGATATGACGAGCACCATCAGGATCTGACCC
TGCTGAAGGCACTGGTGCGCCAGCAGCTGCCCGAGAAGTACAAGGAAATCTTCTTTGATCAGAGTAAGAA
CGGGTACGCCGGTTATATTGACGGCGGAGCTTCACAGGAGGAATTCTACAAGTTTATCAAACCTATTCTG
GAGAAGATGGACGGCACCGAGGAACTGCTGGTGAAACTGAATCGCGAGGACCTGCTGCGCAAGCAGCGGA
CATTTGATAACGGCTCCATCCCCCACCAGATTCATCTGGGAGAGCTGCACGCAATCCTGCGACGACAGGA
AGACTTCTACCCATTTCTGAAGGATAACCGCGAGAAGATCGAAAAAATTCTGACCTTCCGGATCCCTTAC
TATGTGGGGCCCCTGGCAAGGGGTAATTCCCGCTTTGCCTGGATGACACGGAAATCTGAGGAAACAATCA
CTCCTTGGAACTTCGAGGAAGTGGTCGATAAGGGAGCTTCCGCACAGTCTTTCATCGAGAGAATGACAAA
CTTCGACAAAAACCTGCCAAATGAGAAAGTGCTGCCTAAGCACAGTCTGCTGTACGAGTATTTCACAGTC
TATAACGAACTGACTAAGGTGAAATACGTCACCGAGGGGATGAGGAAGCCCGCCTTCCTGAGCGGTGAAC
AGAAGAAAGCTATCGTGGACCTGCTGTTTAAAACCAATCGCAAGGTGACAGTCAAGCAGCTGAAGGAGGA
CTACTTCAAGAAAATTGAATGTTTCGATTCTGTGGAGATCAGTGGCGTCGAAGACAGATTTAACGCTTCT
CTGGGAACCTACCACGATCTGCTGAAGATCATTAAGGATAAAGACTTCCTGGACAACGAGGAAAATGAGG
ATATCCTGGAAGACATTGTGCTGACCCTGACACTGTTTGAGGATCGCGAAATGATCGAGGAACGGCTGAA
AACTTATGCCCATCTGTTCGATGACAAGGTGATGAAACAGCTGAAGCGAAGAAGGTACACCGGCTGGGGA
CGACTGAGCAGAAAGCTGATCAACGGCATTCGGGACAAACAGAGTGGAAAGACTATCCTGGACTTTCTGA
AATCAGATGGCTTCGCTAACAGAAATTTTATGCAGCTGATTCACGATGACAGCCTGACCTTCAAAGAGGA
TATCCAGAAGGCACAGGTGTCCGGGCAGGGTGACTCTCTGCACGAGCATATCGCAAACCTGGCCGGGTCC
CCCGCCATCAAGAAAGGTATTCTGCAGACCGTGAAGGTGGTCGATGAGCTGGTGAAAGTCATGGGCAGGC
ATAAGCCAGAAAACATCGTGATTGAGATGGCCCGCGAAAATCAGACCACACAGAAAGGACAGAAGAACAG
CCGCGAGCGGATGAAAAGGATCGAGGAAGGCATTAAGGAACTGGGATCCCAGATCCTGAAAGAGCACCCT
GTGGAAAACACTCAGCTGCAGAATGAGAAGCTGTATCTGTACTATCTGCAGAATGGGCGGGATATGTACG
TGGACCAGGAGCTGGATATTAACCGACTGTCTGATTACGACGTGGATCATATCGTCCCACAGTCATTCCT
GAAAGATGACAGCATTGACAATAAGGTGCTGACCCGGAGTGACAAAAACCGAGGAAAGAGTGATAATGTC
CCTTCAGAGGAAGTGGTCAAGAAAATGAAGAACTACTGGAGACAGCTGCTGAATGCCAAACTGATCACAC
AGCGAAAGTTTGATAACCTGACTAAAGCTGAGAGAGGGGGTCTGTCAGAACTGGACAAAGCAGGCTTCAT
CAAGCGACAGCTGGTGGAGACCAGACAGATCACAAAGCACGTCGCTCAGATTCTGGATAGCAGGATGAAC
ACAAAGTACGATGAGAATGACAAACTGATCCGCGAAGTGAAGGTCATTACTCTGAAGTCAAAACTTGTGA
GCGACTTCAGAAAGGATTTCCAGTTCTACAAAGTCAGGGAGATCAACAATTATCACCATGCTCATGACGC
ATACCTGAACGCAGTGGTCGGGACCGCCCTGATTAAGAAATACCCCAAACTGGAGAGCGAATTCGTGTAC
GGTGACTATAAGGTGTACGATGTCAGAAAAATGATCGCCAAGAGTGAGCAGGAAATTGGAAAAGCCACCG
CTAAGTATTTCTTTTACTCAAACATCATGAATTTCTTTAAGACTGAGATCACCCTGGCAAATGGGGAAAT
CCGAAAGAGACCACTGATTGAGACTAACGGCGAGACCGGAGAAATCGTGTGGGACAAGGGTAGGGATTTT
GCCACAGTGCGCAAGGTCCTGTCCATGCCTCAAGTGAATATTGTCAAGAAAACAGAGGTGCAGACTGGCG
GATTCAGTAAGGAATCAATTCTGCCCAAACGGAACTCTGATAAGCTGATCGCCCGAAAGAAAGACTGGGA
TCCCAAGAAATATGGGGGTTTCGACTCCCCAACAGTGGCTTACTCTGTCCTGGTGGTCGCAAAGGTGGAG
AAGGGGAAAAGCAAGAAACTGAAATCCGTCAAGGAGCTGCTGGGTATCACTATTATGGAGAGGAGCTCCT
TCGAGAAGAACCCCATCGATTTTCTGGAGGCTAAAGGCTATAAGGAAGTGAAGAAAGACCTGATCATTAA
ACTGCCAAAGTACAGCCTGTTTGAGCTGGAAAACGGAAGGAAGCGAATGCTGGCATCCGCAGGAGAGCTG
CAGAAGGGTAATGAACTGGCCCTGCCTTCTAAGTACGTGAACTTCCTGTATCTGGCTAGCCACTACGAGA
AGCTGAAAGGCTCCCCCGAGGATAACGAACAGAAACAGCTGTTTGTGGAGCAGCACAAGCATTATCTGGA
CGAGATCATTGAACAGATTAGCGAGTTCTCCAAAAGAGTGATCCTGGCTGACGCAAATCTGGATAAGGTC
CTGAGCGCATACAACAAACACAGAGATAAGCCAATCAGGGAGCAGGCCGAAAATATCATTCATCTGTTCA
CTCTGACCAACCTGGGAGCCCCTGCAGCCTTCAAGTATTTTGACACTACCATCGATCGGAAACGATACAC
ATCCACTAAGGAGGTGCTGGACGCTACCCTGATTCACCAGAGCATTACCGGCCTGTATGAAACAAGGATT
GACCTGTCTCAGCTGGGGGGCGACTCTGGCGGCAGCACCAACCTGAGCGACATCATCGAGAAAGAGACAG
GCAAGCAGCTGGTCATCCAAGAGTCCATCCTGATGCTGCCTGAAGAGGTGGAAGAAGTGATCGGCAACAA
GCCCGAGTCCGACATCCTGGTGCACACCGCCTACGATGAGAGCACCGACGAGAACGTGATGCTGCTGACC
TCTGACGCCCCTGAGTACAAGCCTTGGGCTCTCGTGATCCAGGACAGCAACGGCGAGAACAAGATCAAGA
TGCTGAGCGGCGGCAGCCCTAAGAAGAAGCGGAAGGTCGAGGACCCCAAGAAAAAACGGAAGGTGTGATA
AAAACTCGCGAATCGATCGCCCACCCCAACTTGTTTATTGCAGCTTATAATGGTTACAAATAAAGCAATA
GCATCACAAATTTCACAAATAAAGCATTTTTTTCACTGCATTCTAGTTGTGGTTTGTCCAAACTCATCAA
TGTATCTTATCATGTCTGTATACCGTCGACCTCTAGCTAGAGCTTGGCGTAATCATGGTCATAGCTGTTT
CCTGTGTGAAATTGTTATCCGCTCACAATTCCACACAACATACGAGCCGGAAGCATAAAGTGTAAAGCCT
GGGGTGCCTAATGAGTGAGCTAACTCACATTAATTGCGTTGCGCTCACTGCCCGCTTTCCAGTCGGGAAA
CCTGTCGTGCCAGCTGCATTAATGAATCGGCCAACGCGCGGGGAGAGGCGGTTTGCGTATTGGGCGCTCT
TCCGCTTCCTCGCTCACTGACTCGCTGCGCTCGGTCGTTCGGCTGCGGCGAGCGGTATCAGCTCACTCAA
AGGACGGCCGCACATGTAAGGAAAATTTTAGGGATGTTAAAGAAAAAAATAACACAAAACAAAATATAAA
AAAAATCTAACCTCAAGTCAAGGCTTTTCTATGGAATAAGGAATGGACAGCAGGGGGCTGTTTCATATAC
TGATGACCTCTTTATAGCCAACCTTTGTTCATGGCAGCCAGCATATGGGCATATGTTGCCAAACTCTAAA
CCAAATACTCATTCTGATGTTTTAAATGATTTGCCCTCCCATATGTCCTTCCGAGTGAGAGACACAAAAA
ATTCCAACACACTATTGCAATGAAAATAAATTTCCTTTATTAGCCAGAAGTCAGATGCTCAAGGGGCTTC
ATGATGTCCCCATAATTTTTGGCAGAGGGAAAAAGATCTCAGTGGTATTTGTGAGCCAGGGCATTGGCCA
CACCAGCCACCACCTTCTGATAGGCAGCCTGCACCTGAGGAGTGAATTCACGCGTTTTAGCCTGGCAGCA
TATCGAGATCGAAGTCATCGAGAGCGTCAGCAGGGAGCATATCCAGATCAAAATCATCCAGGGCATCGGC
GGGCAGCATGTCCAGGTCGAAGTCGTCCAGGGCGTCGGTGGGTCCGCCGCTCTCGCACTTCAGCTGCTTC
TCGAGGCCGCAGATGATCAGTTCCAGGCCGAACAGGAAGGCGGGCTCGGCGCCCTGTCTGTCGAACAGCT
CGATGGCCTGCTTCAGCAGGGGGGGCATGCTGTCGGTGGTGGGTGTCTCTCTTTCCTCTTTGGCGACCTG
GTGTTCCTGTTCTTCCAGCACGCAGCCCAGGGTGAAGTGGCCCACGGCGCTCAGGGCGTACAGGGCGTTT
TCCAGGCTGAAGCCCTGCTGGCACAGGAAGGCCAGCTGGTTTTCCAGTGTCTCGTACTGCTTCTCGGTGG
GTCTGGTGCCCAGGTGCACTTTGGCGCCGTCCCGGTGGCTCAGCAGGGCGCATCTGTAGCTCTTGGCGTT
GTTCCGCAGGAAGTCCTGCCAGCTCTCGCCTTCCAGAGGGCAGCTGTGGGTGTGGTGCCGGTCCAGCATC
TCGATGGGCAGGGCGTCCAGCAGGGCCCGCTTGTTCTTCACGTGCCAGTACAGGGTGGGCTGTTCCACGC
CCAGTTTCTGGGCCAGCTTCCGGGTGGTCAGGCCCTCGATGCCCACGCCGTTCAGCAGTTCCAGGGCGCT
GTTGATCACTTTGCTCTTGTCCAGCCGGCTCATGTCGACATTCTTTGCCAAAATGATGAGACAGCACAAT
AACCAGCACGTTGCCCAGGAGCTGTAGGAAAAAGAAGAAGGCATGAACATGGTTAGCAGAGGCTCTAGAG
CCGCCGGTCACACGCCAGAAGCCGAACCCCGCCCTGCCCCGTCCCCCCCGAAGGCAGCCGTCCCCCCGCG
GACAGCCCCGAGGCTGGAGAGGGAGAAGGGGACGGCGGCGCGGCGACGCACGAAGGCCCTCCCCGCCCAT
TTCCTTCCTGCCGGCGCCGCACCGCTTCGCCCCGCGCCCGCTAGAGGGGGTGCGGCGGCGCCTCCCAGAT
TTCGGCTCCGCACAGATTTGGGACAAAGGAAGTCCCTGCGCCCTCTCGCACGATTACCATAAAAGGCAAT
GGCTGCGGCTCGCCGCGCCTCGACAGCCGCCGGCGCTCCGGGGGCCGCCGCGCCCCTCCCCCGAGCCCTC
CCCGGCCCGAGGCGGCCCCGCCCCGCCCGGCACCCCCACCTGCCGCCACCCCCCGCCCGGCACGGCGAGC
CCCGCGCCACGCCCCGTACGGAGCCCCGCACCCGAAGCCGGGCCGTGCTCAGCAACTCGGGGAGGGGGGT
GCAGGGGGGGTTGCAGCCCGACCGACGCGCCCACACCCCCTGCTCACCCCCCCACGCACACACCCCGCAC
GCAGCCTTTGTTCCCCTCGCAGCCCCCCCCGCACCGCGGGGCACCGCCCCCGGCCGCGCTCCCCTCGCGC
ACACTGCGGAGCGCACAAAGCCCCGCGCCGCGCCCGCAGCGCTCACAGCCGCCGGGCAGCGCGGAGCCGC
ACGCGGCGCTCCCCACGCACACACACACGCACGCACCCCCCGAGCCGCTCCCCCCGCACAAAGGGCCCTC
CCGGAGCCCCTCAAGGCTTTCACGCAGCCACAGAAAAGAAACAAGCCGTCATTAAACCAAGCGCTAATTA
CAGCCCGGAGGAGAAGGGCCGTCCCGCCCGCTCACCTGTGGGAGTAACGCGGTCAGTCAGAGCCGGGGCG
GGCGGCGCGAGGCGGCGGCGGAGCGGGGCACGGGGCGAAGGCAGCGTCGCAGCGACTCCCCGCCCGCCGC
GCGCTTCGCTTTTTATAGGGCCGCCGCCGCCGCCGCCTCGCCATAAAAGGAAACTTTCGGAGCGCGCCGC
TCTGATTGGCTGCCGCCGCACCTCTCCGCCTCGCCCCGCCCCGCCCCTCGCCCCGCCCCGCCCCGCCTGG
CGCGCGCCCCCCCCCCCCCCCCGCCCCCATCGCTGCACAAAATAATTAAAAAATAAATAAATACAAAATT
GGGGGTGGGGAGGGGGGGGAGATGGGGAGAGTGAAGCAGAACGTGGGGCTCACCTCGACCATGGTAATAG
CGATGACTAATACGTAGATGTACTGCCAAGTAGGAAAGTCCCATAAGGTCATGTACTGGGCATAATGCCA
GGCGGGCCATTTACCGTCATTGACGTCAATAGGGGGCGTACTTGGCATATGATACACTTGATGTACTGCC
AAGTGGGCAGTTTACCGTAAATACTCCACCCATTGACGTCAATGGAAAGTCCCTATTGGCGTTACTATGG
GAACATACGTCATTATTGACGTCAATGGGCGGGGGTCGTTGGGCGGTCAGCCAGGCGGGCCATTTACCGT
AAGTTATGTAACGCGGAACTCCATATATGGGCTATGAACTAATGACCCCGTAATTGATTACTATTAATAA
CTAGTCAATAATCAATGTCGAGACCCATAGAGCCCACCGCATCCCCAGCATGCCTGCTATTGTCTTCCCA
ATCCTCCCCCTTGCTGTCCTGCCCCACCCCACCCCCCAGAATAGAATGACACCTACTCAGACAATGCGAT
GCAATTTCCTCATTTTATTAGGAAAGGACAGTGGGAGTGGCACCTTCCAGGGTCAAGGAAGGCACGGGGG
AGGGGCAAACAACAGATGGCTGGCAACTAGAAGGCACAGTCGAGGCTGATCAGCGGGTTTATAACTTCGT
ATAATGTATGCTATACGAAGTTATGGTACCTTACTCGTCCATGCCGCCGGTGGAGTGGCGGCCCTCGGCG
CGTTCGTACTGTTCCACGATGGTGTTACTTGTACAGCTCGTCCATTCCGCCTGTGCTGTGTCTGCCTTCG
GCTCTCTCGTACTGTTCCACGATGGTGTAGTCCTCGTTGTGGGACACGATGTCCAGCTTGATATCCACGA
TGTAGGCGCCAGGCAGCTGCACGGGTTTCTTGGCCTTGTAGGTGGTTTTCACTTCGGCGGCATAGTGGCC
GCCATCCTTCAGCTTCAGCCGCTTCTTGATCTCGGACTTCAGGGCGCCATCCTCAGGGTACATTCTTTCC
TCGCTGGCTTCCCAGCCCATGGTCTTTTTCTGCATCACGGGGCCATCAGAGGGAAAGTTGGTGCCCCGCA
GCTTCACTTTGTAGATGAACACGCCGTCCTGCAGAGAGCTATCCTGGTTCACGTGGATGATGCCGCCGTC
CTCGAAGTTCATCACTCTCTCCCATCTGAAGCCCTCGGGGAAGCTCAGCTTGAAGTAGTCGGGAATGTCG
GCGGGGTGCTTGATGTACACCTTGCTGCCGTACATAAACTGAGGGCTCAGAATGTCCCAGGCAAAAGGCA
GAGGGCCGCCTTTGGTCACTTTCAGCTTGGCGGTCTGAAAAGCCTCGTAGGGTCTGCCCTCGCCTTCGCC
TTCAATCTCGAACTCGTGGCCGTTCACGCTGCCTTCCATGTGCACCTTGAACCGCATGAATTCTTTGATG
ATGGCCATGTTGTTCTCTTCGCCCTTGGACACCATGGTGGCGACCGGTAGCGTGGCGACCGGGGTGGCGG
TGGCTCCCCCTGACCCTCCATCCAACTTAACGCGCTTTGCAGCAGGACCTCCAGAACCGCCGTCGAGTTT
GACCCGTTTAGCGGCAGGGACCGGTGGGCCAGGATTCTCCTCGACGTCACCGCATGTTAGCAGACTTCCT
CTGCCCTCTCCCGATCCCGATCCATTTCGGGTATATTTGAGTGGAATGAGTTCTTCAATCGTAGTTTTGA
CTAACTTGCCATTCATTTCTATTAACACAAAACAATCTGGTGCATAGTCTGAAATCAACTCCCTACACAT
ACCACAAGGACTTACCACTCGAATACTTCTATCTACTTCGTCAGAATAAGGGTGTCTAACAGCTACAATC
GTGTCAAAATCCTTTTGTCCATTCGAAACTGCACTACCAATCGCAATGGCTTCTGCACAAACAGTTACTC
GTCCTATATACGCTTCAATATGTACTGCCGAAATGATTTCTCCTGTTTTCGTACGAATTGCCGCTCCCAC
ATGATGTTTATTATCCTCATAAAGCATTGTAATCTTCTCTGTCGCTACTTCTACTAATTCTAGATCCTGC
TGGGAGATGTTGAAGGTCTTCATGGTGGCGCTAGCGTAGGCGCCGGTCACAGCTTGGATCTGTAACGGCG
CAGAACAGAAAACGAAACAAAGACGTAGAGTTGAGCAAGCAGGGTCAGGCAAAGCGTGGAGAGCCGGCTG
AGTCTAGGTAGGCTCCAAGGGAGCGCCGGACAAAGGCCCGGTCTCGACCTGAGCTTTAAACTTACCTAGA
CGGCGGACGCAGTTCAGGAGGCACCACAGGCGGGAGGCGGCAGAACGCGACTCAACCGGCGTGGATGGCG
GCCTCAGGTAGGGCGGCGGGCGCGTGAAGGAGAGATGCGAGCCCCTCGAAGCTTCAGCTGTGTTCTGGCG
GCAAACCCGTTGCGAAAAAGAACGTTCACGGCGACTACTGCACTTATATACGGTTCTCCCCCACCCTCGG
GAAAAAGGCGGAGCCAGTACACGACATCACTTTCCCAGTTTACCCCGCGCCACCTTCTCTAGGCACCGGT
TCAATTGCCGACCCCTCCCCCCAACTTCTCGGGGACTGTGGGCGATGTGCGCTCTGCCCACTGACGGGCA
CCGGAGCGATCGCAGATCATGCATCCATAGAGCCCACCGCATCCCCAGCATGCCTGCTATTGTCTTCCCA
ATCCTCCCCCTTGCTGTCCTGCCCCACCCCACCCCCCAGAATAGAATGACACCTACTCAGACAATGCGAT
GCAATTTCCTCATTTTATTAGGAAAGGACAGTGGGAGTGGCACCTTCCAGGGTCAAGGAAGGCACGGGGG
AGGGGCAAACAACAGATGGCTGGCAACTAGAAGGCACAGGTTTTTAGAAGAACTCGTCAAGAAGGCGATA
GAAGGCGATGCGCTGCGAATCGGGAGCGGCGATACCGTAAAGCACGAGGAAGCGGTCAGCCCATTCGCCG
CCAAGCTCTTCAGCAATATCACGGGTAGCCAACGCTATGTCCTGATAGCGGTCCGCCACACCCAGCCGGC
CACAGTCGATGAATCCAGAAAAGCGGCCATTTTCCACCATGATATTCGGCAAGCAGGCATCGCCATGGGT
CACGACGAGATCCTCGCCGTCGGGCATGCGCGCCTTGAGCCTGGCGAACAGTTCGGCTGGCGCGAGCCCC
TGATGCTCTTCGTCCAGATCATCCTGATCGACAAGACCGGCTTCCATCCGAGTACGTGCTCGCTCGATGC
GATGTTTCGCTTGGTGGTCGAATGGGCAGGTAGCCGGATCAAGCGTATGCAGCCGCCGCATTGCATCAGC
CATGATGGATACTTTCTCGGCAGGAGCAAGGTGAGATGACAGGAGATCCTGCCCCGGCACTTCGCCCAAT
AGCAGCCAGTCCCTTCCCGCTTCAGTGACAACGTCGAGCACAGCTGCGCAAGGAACGCCCGTCGTGGCCA
GCCACGATAGCCGCGCTGCCTCGTCCTGCAGTTCATTCAGGGCACCGGACAGGTCGGTCTTGACAAAAAG
AACCGGGCGCCCCTGCGCTGACAGCCGGAACACGGCGGCATCAGAGCAGCCGATTGTCTGTTGTGCCCAG
TCATAGCCGAATAGCCTCTCCACCCAAGCGGCCGGAGAACCTGCGTGCAATCCATCTTGTTCAATCCTAG
GGCCGGGATTCTCCTCCACGTCACCGCATGTTAGAAGACTTCCTCTGCCCTCTCCGCTGCCAGATCTCTC
GAGGCCCTGTGGGAGGAAGAGAAGAGGTCAGATAACTTCGTATAATGTATGCTATACGAAGTTATGCGGC
CGCTGGGAGAAGGGTAAGAGAGCTCAATCCTCATCTTACATAGAAGGAAGTCAGTAGATAATATCTTACA
TTTAAAAGTCAAGAAATAACAGTCTGACCATACTATCTAGAAATATGGAAGTTAACAGTAAGGAAGTTAA
AACAGTTGAAAGTAGTTTCGTCTAGAAAGAAAGACTTGGGGAAGAACAAAGAAGGCTAATTTTCATTATG
AGCTTTATTGTAACAGAAAAGAGACCACTAACTCAGCTAGGTTTTCCCAATTCCTCAACACTTTGGGGCA
CAGTGTTTAGTCAGAGCTGTGATCACTCTCTGAGCACATGGATTGTATCTTAATTTTCATCTCATTGAAA
ATATGTACCATTTGTCCAAGTGGAAACTGGGCTGAAGCATGACTGTGACCACCACCAAAGAAATGGCTAG
ACTCGCTAAGGTCTGCTGGGGTGACCCGTGATTGTGTTGTGCTTGATCTTGTTGAGCATGGCTCTTTTAA
GTCACCATACCTGCCCCTGCCAATGCACCAAACACCAACTTAAAGGGACTTTCAGCTTTTGTAAGTCAGT
CTCAGCCTTACTTCTGAACCATTTCTTTGACTTCTTTCATGACTCTGATCCTGTCCCAGTTTTAAGCCTC
CCAGCCACCAGTCATGCTGTTTTGCTCTGCTATTTACATTCTTCTCTACCTACTTTGGACTTGATGGTAT
GCCTACTATATTAGTTATTTATTGCTGTGTAACAAACCACTCTGAAACATAGTGGCTTACAACCACAACC
ATTTTATTTTATTATGAAACTGTGGGTCAGAATGTATATTGGCCCATTGGCATGATTCTCCTGCTATTGA
AAAAGGAAGAGTATGAGTATTCAACATTTCCGTGTCGCCCTTATTCCCTTTTTTGCGGCATTTTGCCTTC
CTGTTTTTGCTCACCCAGAAACGCTGGTGAAAGTAAAAGATGCTGAAGATCAGTTGGGTGCACGAGTGGG
TTACATCGAACTGGATCTCAACAGCGGTAAGATCCTTGAGAGTTTTCGCCCCGAAGAACGTTTTCCAATG
ATGAGCACTTTTAAAGTTCTGCTATGTGGCGCGGTATTATCCCGTATTGACGCCGGGCAAGAGCAACTCG
GTCGCCGCATACACTATTCTCAGAATGACTTGGTTGAGTACTCACCAGTCACAGAAAAGCATCTTACGGA
TGGCATGACAGTAAGAGAATTATGCAGTGCTGCCATAACCATGAGTGATAACACTGCGGCCAACTTACTT
CTGACAACGATCGGAGGACCGAAGGAGCTAACCGCTTTTTTGCACAACATGGGGGATCATGTAACTCGCC
TTGATCGTTGGGAACCGGAGCTGAATGAAGCCATACCAAACGACGAGCGTGACACCACGATGCCTGTAGC
AATGGCAACAACGTTGCGCAAACTATTAACTGGCGAACTACTTACTCTAGCTTCCCGGCAACAATTAATA
GACTGGATGGAGGCGGATAAAGTTGCAGGACCACTTCTGCGCTCGGCCCTTCCGGCTGGCTGGTTTATTG
CTGATAAATCTGGAGCCGGTGAGCGTGGGTCTCGCGGTATCATTGCAGCACTGGGGCCAGATGGTAAGCC
CTCCCGTATCGTAGTTATCTACACGACGGGGAGTCAGGCAACTATGGATGAACGAAATAGACAGATCGCT
GAGATAGGTGCCTCACTGATTAAGCATTGGTAACTGTCAGACCAAGTTTACTCATATATACTTTAGATTG
ATTTAAAACTTCATTTTTAATTTAAAAGGATCTAGGTGAAGATCCTTTTTGATAATCTCATGACCAAAAT
CCCTTAACGTGAGTTTTCGTTCCACTGAGCGTCAGACCCCGTAGAAAAGATCAAAGGATCTTCTTGAGAT
CCTTTTTTTCTGCGCGTAATCTGCTGCTTGCAAACAAAAAAACCACCGCTACCAGCGGTGGTTTGTTTGC
CGGATCAAGAGCTACCAACTCTTTTTCCGAAGGTAACTGGCTTCAGCAGAGCGCAGATACCAAATACTGT
CCTTCTAGTGTAGCCGTAGTTAGGCCACCACTTCAAGAACTCTGTAGCACCGCCTACATACCTCGCTCTG
CTAATCC
