Features (pLannotate 1.2.2; 30 found; start..end, strand, type, name):
    413..568     -  misc_feature   HA-R (fragment): right homology arm from the adeno-associated virus integration site (AAVS1) within intron 1 of the human PPP1R12C gene
   2052..2429    +  promoter       TRE3G promoter: 3rd-generation Tet-responsive promoter that can be activated by binding of Tet-On® 3G
   2471..3154    +  CDS            Apobec1: ABEC1_RAT - Experimental evidence at protein level: Swiss-Prot protein existence level 1. Catalytic component of the apolipoprotein B mRNA editing enzyme complex which is responsible for the postranscriptional editing of a CAA codon for Gln to a UAA codon for stop in the APOB mRNA. May also play a role in the epigenetic regulation of gene expression by participating in DNA demethylation. From Rattus norvegicus (Rat).
   3203..7303    +  CDS            cas9: CAS9_STRP1 - Also known as csn1 From Streptococcus pyogenes serotype M1.
   7316..7564    +  CDS            UGI: UNGI_BPPB2 - Experimental evidence at protein level: Swiss-Prot protein existence level 1. This protein binds specifically and reversibly to the host uracil-DNA glycosylase, preventing removal of uracil residues from PBS2 DNA by the host uracil-excision repair system. From Bacillus phage PBS2 (Bacteriophage PBS2).
   7657..7778    +  polyA_signal   SV40 poly(A) signal: SV40 polyadenylation signal
   7849..7871    -  protein_bind   lac operator (fragment): The lac repressor binds to the lac operator to inhibit transcription in E. coli. This inhibition can be relieved by adding lactose or isopropyl-β-D-thiogalactopyranoside (IPTG). lac repressor encoded by lacI
   7875..7905    -  promoter       lac promoter: promoter for the E. coli lac operon
   7920..7941    -  protein_bind   CAP binding site: CAP binding activates transcription in the presence of cAMP. E. coli catabolite activator protein
   7954..8046    -  CDS            lacI (fragment): lac repressor; lacI; The lac repressor binds to the lac operator to inhibit transcription in E. coli. This inhibition can be relieved by adding lactose or isopropyl-β-D-thiogalactopyranoside (IPTG).
   8048..8120    -  rep_origin     RSF ori (fragment): Plasmids containing the RSF 1030 origin of replication can be propagated in E. coli cells that contain additional plasmids with compatible origins.
   8385..8440    -  polyA_signal   β-globin poly(A) signal: rabbit β-globin polyadenylation signal (Gil and Proudfoot, 1987)
   8511..8591    -  CDS            HBB (fragment): HBB_PONPY - Experimental evidence at transcript level: Swiss-Prot protein existence level 2. Involved in oxygen transport from the lung to the various peripheral tissues. From Pongo pygmaeus (Bornean orangutan).
   8725..9342    -  CDS            tetR: TETR2_ECOLX - Experimental evidence at protein level: Swiss-Prot protein existence level 1. TetR is the repressor of the tetracycline resistance element; its N-terminal region forms a helix-turn-helix structure and binds DNA. Binding of tetracycline to TetR reduces the repressor affinity for the tetracycline resistance gene (tetA) promoter operator sites. From Escherichia coli.
   9401..10417   -  intron         chimeric intron: chimera between introns from chicken β-actin and rabbit β-globin
  10697..11076   -  enhancer       CMV enhancer: human cytomegalovirus immediate early enhancer
  11082..11306   -  polyA_signal   bGH poly(A) signal: bovine growth hormone polyadenylation signal
  11328..11361   -  protein_bind   loxP: Cre-mediated recombination occurs in the 8-bp core sequence (GCATACAT). Cre recombinase
  11371..11432   -  CDS            PSmOrange (fragment): orange to far-red photoswitchable variant of the monomeric fluorescent protein mOrange (Subach et al., 2011) mammalian codon-optimized
  11435..12142   -  CDS            mApple: mApple is a basic (constitutively fluorescent) red fluorescent protein published in 2008, derived from Discosoma sp.. It is reported to be a rapidly-maturing monomer with high acid sensitivity.
  12341..12760   -  CDS            bsr: BSR_BACCE - Experimental evidence at protein level: Swiss-Prot protein existence level 1. Catalyzes the deamination of the cytosine moiety of the antibiotics blasticidin S, cytomycin and acetylblasticidin S. From Bacillus cereus.
  12794..13062   -  LTR            5' LTR (truncated): truncated 5' long terminal repeat (LTR) from human T-cell leukemia virus (HTLV) type 1
  13075..13286   -  promoter       EF-1α core promoter: core promoter for human elongation factor EF-1α
  13322..13546   -  polyA_signal   bGH poly(A) signal: bovine growth hormone polyadenylation signal
  13553..14343   -  CDS            NeoR/KanR (fragment): aminoglycoside phosphotransferase from Tn5; aph(3')-II (or nptII); confers resistance to neomycin, kanamycin, and G418 (Geneticin®)
  14423..14448   -  misc_feature   SA: splice acceptor site
  14449..14482   -  protein_bind   loxP: Cre-mediated recombination occurs in the 8-bp core sequence (GCATACAT). Cre recombinase
  15322..15339   +  promoter       AmpR promoter (fragment): bla
  15340..16200   +  CDS            AmpR: β-lactamase; bla; confers resistance to ampicillin, carbenicillin, and related antibiotics
  16371..365     +  rep_origin     ori (across the origin): high-copy-number ColE1/pMB1/pBR322/pUC origin of replication
>Addgene plasmid #174569 | iBE3 CLYBL | addgene full sequence | sequence record 343488 | Addgene NGS Result
TGTTACCAGTGGCTGCTGCCAGTGGCGATAAGTCGTGTCTTACCGGGTTGGACTCAAGACGATAGTTACC
GGATAAGGCGCAGCGGTCGGGCTGAACGGGGGGTTCGTGCACACAGCCCAGCTTGGAGCGAACGACCTAC
ACCGAACTGAGATACCTACAGCGTGAGCTATGAGAAAGCGCCACGCTTCCCGAAGGGAGAAAGGCGGACA
GGTATCCGGTAAGCGGCAGGGTCGGAACAGGAGAGCGCACGAGGGAGCTTCCAGGGGGAAACGCCTGGTA
TCTTTATAGTCCTGTCGGGTTTCGCCACCTCTGACTTGAGCGTCGATTTTTGTGATGCTCGTCAGGGGGG
CGGAGCCTATGGAAAAACGCCAGCAACGCGGCCTTTTTACGGTTCCTGGCGAATTCGCCCTTAGAGCAGA
GCCAGGAACCCCTGTAGGGAAGGGGCAGGAGAGCCAGGGGCATGAGATGGTGGACGAGGAAGGGGGACAG
GGAAGCCTGAGCGCCTCTCCTGGGCTTGCCAAGGACTCAAACCCAGAAGCCCAGAGCAGGGCCTTAGGGA
AGCGGGACGGCTCTGTTGGAGAGTCCAGTATTGAATTAGTGATAGATACACAGAAAAAAAGCAAATTGAA
TAGGTGAATGGATAAACAAACTGTGGAACATCCAGACAATGAAATATTCACCAATAAAAAGAAATGAGCT
ATCAAGCCACATTGGCTATGCCCTTCACATTTAAGGAGGAACCTTAAATGCATATTGCCAAATTTTAAAA
GCTAGTCTGAAAATGCTACAGACTGTATGATTCCAATTATATGACATTTTAGAAAAGGCAAAACTATAGA
GATCAGTGGTTGCCAGCGGCTCATGGAGGCAGGATGAATTGGTGGAACACAGGGATGCTTTCAGGGTAAT
GAAAATATCTTGTGTGATCCTGTAATAATGGATACGTGGCATAATGCATTTGTTAAAACCTGTAAACTAG
CCAGGTATAGTGGCTTTTTTGCACCTATAGTCTCAGCTACTTGGTAGGCTGAGACAGGAAGATCACTTGA
GCCCAGGACTTCAAGACCAGCCTGGGTAATATAGTAAGACCCCATCTCTATTTTTTAAAGAAATTAAGAA
AGAAAAGAAACCCATCAACTGTATAACACAAAGAATCGTAATGTAAACTACAGTCCTGAGTAATGAAACA
TTTTTAAAGAAATAAATAAATTCAAGGCAATTATTAACTTCAGGAAAAACAGTAAAGTAAACATAAGTAT
ACAAATCAAACATGGCTCAGTTGTGAAAATATTTACAAGGTCACTTTAAGTAACATTGAATGTTGATATA
ATCCCAAAATATATTTATGTTGGAAGGATGAGGAGATTTAATTAAGGGAGGTGGTCCCTGCAGTTACGCC
AATGATAACCCCCGCCAGAAAAATCTTAGTAGCCTTCCCTTTTTGTTTTCCGTGCCCCAACTCGGCGGAT
TGACTCGGCCCCTTCCGGAAACACCCGAATCAACTTCTAGTCAAATTATTGTTCACGCCGCAATGACCCA
CCCCTGGCCCGCGTCTGTGGAACTGACCCCTGGTGTACAGGAGAGTTCGCTGCTGAAAGTGGTCCCAAAG
GGGTACTAGTTTTTAAGCTCCCAACTCCCCCTCCCCCAGCGTCTGGAGGATTCCACACCCTCGCACCGCA
GGGGCGAGGAAGTGGGCGGAGTCCGGTTTTGGCGCCAGCCGCTGAGGCTGCCAAGCAGAAAAGCCACCGC
TGAGGAGACTCCGGTCACTGTCCTCGCCCCGCCTCCCCCTTCCCTCCCCTTGGGGACCACCGGGCGCCAC
GCCGCGAACGGTAAGTGCCGCGGTCGTCGGCGCCTCCGCCCTCCCCCTAGGGCCCCAATTCCCAGCGGGC
GCGGCGCGCGGCCCCTCCCCCCGCCGGGCGCGCGCCCGCTGCCCCGCCCTTCGTGGCCGCCCGGCGTGGG
CGGTGCCACCCCTCCCCCCGGCGGCCCCGCGCGCAGCTCCCGGCTCCCTCCCCCTTCGGATGTGGCTTGA
GCTGTAGGCGCGGAGGGTACCAGTTTACTCCCTATCAGTGATAGAGAACGTATGAAGAGTTTACTCCCTA
TCAGTGATAGAGAACGTATGCAGACTTTACTCCCTATCAGTGATAGAGAACGTATAAGGAGTTTACTCCC
TATCAGTGATAGAGAACGTATGACCAGTTTACTCCCTATCAGTGATAGAGAACGTATCTACAGTTTACTC
CCTATCAGTGATAGAGAACGTATATCCAGTTTACTCCCTATCAGTGATAGAGAACGTATAAGCTTTAGGC
GTGTACGGTGGGCGCCTATAAAAGCAGAGCTCGTTTAGTGAACCGTCAGATCGCCTGGAGCAATTCCACA
ACACTTTTGTCTTATACCAACTTTCCGTACCACTTCCTACCCTCGTAAAGGATCCGCCCCACCATGGCTC
CTAAGAAAAAACGGAAGGTGTCTAGCGAGACAGGCCCTGTGGCCGTGGATCCTACACTGCGGAGAAGAAT
CGAGCCCCACGAGTTCGAGGTGTTCTTCGACCCCAGAGAGCTGCGGAAAGAGACATGCCTGCTGTACGAG
ATCAACTGGGGCGGCAGACACTCTATCTGGCGGCACACAAGCCAGAACACCAACAAGCACGTGGAAGTGA
ACTTTATCGAGAAGTTTACGACCGAGCGGTACTTCTGCCCCAACACCAGATGCAGCATCACCTGGTTTCT
GAGCTGGTCCCCTTGCGGCGAGTGCAGCAGAGCCATCACCGAGTTTCTGTCCAGATATCCCCACGTGACC
CTGTTCATCTATATCGCCCGGCTGTACCACCACGCCGATCCTAGAAATAGACAGGGACTGCGCGACCTGA
TCAGCAGCGGAGTGACCATCCAGATCATGACCGAGCAAGAGAGCGGCTACTGCTGGCGGAACTTCGTGAA
CTACAGCCCCAGCAACGAAGCCCACTGGCCTAGATATCCTCACCTGTGGGTCCGACTGTACGTGCTGGAA
CTGTACTGCATCATCCTGGGCCTGCCTCCATGCCTGAACATCCTGAGAAGAAAGCAGCCTCAGCTGACCT
TCTTCACAATCGCCCTGCAGAGCTGCCACTACCAGAGACTGCCTCCACACATCCTGTGGGCCACCGGACT
GAAGTCTGGCTCTGAGACACCTGGCACAAGCGAGTCTGCCACACCTGAGTCTGACAAGAAATACTCAATC
GGGCTGGCCATCGGAACTAACTCAGTGGGGTGGGCAGTCATTACTGACGAGTACAAAGTGCCAAGCAAGA
AATTTAAGGTCCTGGGCAACACCGATAGGCACTCCATCAAGAAAAATCTGATTGGGGCCCTGCTGTTCGA
CTCTGGAGAGACAGCTGAAGCAACTAGACTGAAAAGGACTGCTAGAAGGCGCTATACCCGGCGAAAGAAT
CGCATCTGCTACCTGCAGGAGATTTTCTCTAACGAAATGGCCAAGGTGGACGATAGTTTCTTTCATCGGC
TGGAGGAATCATTCCTGGTCGAGGAAGATAAGAAACACGAGAGACATCCTATCTTTGGAAACATTGTGGA
CGAGGTCGCTTATCACGAAAAATACCCCACCATCTATCATCTGCGCAAGAAACTGGTGGACTCTACAGAT
AAAGCAGACCTGCGGCTGATCTATCTGGCCCTGGCTCACATGATTAAGTTCAGAGGCCATTTTCTGATCG
AGGGAGATCTGAACCCAGACAATAGCGATGTGGACAAGCTGTTCATCCAGCTGGTCCAGACATACAATCA
GCTGTTTGAGGAAAACCCTATTAATGCATCTGGCGTGGACGCAAAAGCCATCCTGAGTGCCAGGCTGTCT
AAGAGTAGAAGGCTGGAGAACCTGATCGCTCAGCTGCCAGGCGAAAAGAAAAACGGCCTGTTTGGAAATC
TGATTGCACTGTCACTGGGACTGACACCTAACTTCAAGAGCAATTTTGATCTGGCCGAGGACGCTAAACT
GCAGCTGAGCAAGGACACTTATGACGATGACCTGGATAACCTGCTGGCTCAGATCGGAGATCAGTACGCA
GACCTGTTCCTGGCCGCTAAGAATCTGTCTGACGCTATCCTGCTGAGTGATATTCTGCGGGTGAACACCG
AGATTACAAAAGCCCCTCTGTCAGCTAGCATGATCAAGAGATATGACGAGCACCATCAGGATCTGACCCT
GCTGAAGGCACTGGTGCGCCAGCAGCTGCCCGAGAAGTACAAGGAAATCTTCTTTGATCAGAGTAAGAAC
GGGTACGCCGGTTATATTGACGGCGGAGCTTCACAGGAGGAATTCTACAAGTTTATCAAACCTATTCTGG
AGAAGATGGACGGCACCGAGGAACTGCTGGTGAAACTGAATCGCGAGGACCTGCTGCGCAAGCAGCGGAC
ATTTGATAACGGCTCCATCCCCCACCAGATTCATCTGGGAGAGCTGCACGCAATCCTGCGACGACAGGAA
GACTTCTACCCATTTCTGAAGGATAACCGCGAGAAGATCGAAAAAATTCTGACCTTCCGGATCCCTTACT
ATGTGGGGCCCCTGGCAAGGGGTAATTCCCGCTTTGCCTGGATGACACGGAAATCTGAGGAAACAATCAC
TCCTTGGAACTTCGAGGAAGTGGTCGATAAGGGAGCTTCCGCACAGTCTTTCATCGAGAGAATGACAAAC
TTCGACAAAAACCTGCCAAATGAGAAAGTGCTGCCTAAGCACAGTCTGCTGTACGAGTATTTCACAGTCT
ATAACGAACTGACTAAGGTGAAATACGTCACCGAGGGGATGAGGAAGCCCGCCTTCCTGAGCGGTGAACA
GAAGAAAGCTATCGTGGACCTGCTGTTTAAAACCAATCGCAAGGTGACAGTCAAGCAGCTGAAGGAGGAC
TACTTCAAGAAAATTGAATGTTTCGATTCTGTGGAGATCAGTGGCGTCGAAGACAGATTTAACGCTTCTC
TGGGAACCTACCACGATCTGCTGAAGATCATTAAGGATAAAGACTTCCTGGACAACGAGGAAAATGAGGA
TATCCTGGAAGACATTGTGCTGACCCTGACACTGTTTGAGGATCGCGAAATGATCGAGGAACGGCTGAAA
ACTTATGCCCATCTGTTCGATGACAAGGTGATGAAACAGCTGAAGCGAAGAAGGTACACCGGCTGGGGAC
GACTGAGCAGAAAGCTGATCAACGGCATTCGGGACAAACAGAGTGGAAAGACTATCCTGGACTTTCTGAA
ATCAGATGGCTTCGCTAACAGAAATTTTATGCAGCTGATTCACGATGACAGCCTGACCTTCAAAGAGGAT
ATCCAGAAGGCACAGGTGTCCGGGCAGGGTGACTCTCTGCACGAGCATATCGCAAACCTGGCCGGGTCCC
CCGCCATCAAGAAAGGTATTCTGCAGACCGTGAAGGTGGTCGATGAGCTGGTGAAAGTCATGGGCAGGCA
TAAGCCAGAAAACATCGTGATTGAGATGGCCCGCGAAAATCAGACCACACAGAAAGGACAGAAGAACAGC
CGCGAGCGGATGAAAAGGATCGAGGAAGGCATTAAGGAACTGGGATCCCAGATCCTGAAAGAGCACCCTG
TGGAAAACACTCAGCTGCAGAATGAGAAGCTGTATCTGTACTATCTGCAGAATGGGCGGGATATGTACGT
GGACCAGGAGCTGGATATTAACCGACTGTCTGATTACGACGTGGATCATATCGTCCCACAGTCATTCCTG
AAAGATGACAGCATTGACAATAAGGTGCTGACCCGGAGTGACAAAAACCGAGGAAAGAGTGATAATGTCC
CTTCAGAGGAAGTGGTCAAGAAAATGAAGAACTACTGGAGACAGCTGCTGAATGCCAAACTGATCACACA
GCGAAAGTTTGATAACCTGACTAAAGCTGAGAGAGGGGGTCTGTCAGAACTGGACAAAGCAGGCTTCATC
AAGCGACAGCTGGTGGAGACCAGACAGATCACAAAGCACGTCGCTCAGATTCTGGATAGCAGGATGAACA
CAAAGTACGATGAGAATGACAAACTGATCCGCGAAGTGAAGGTCATTACTCTGAAGTCAAAACTTGTGAG
CGACTTCAGAAAGGATTTCCAGTTCTACAAAGTCAGGGAGATCAACAATTATCACCATGCTCATGACGCA
TACCTGAACGCAGTGGTCGGGACCGCCCTGATTAAGAAATACCCCAAACTGGAGAGCGAATTCGTGTACG
GTGACTATAAGGTGTACGATGTCAGAAAAATGATCGCCAAGAGTGAGCAGGAAATTGGAAAAGCCACCGC
TAAGTATTTCTTTTACTCAAACATCATGAATTTCTTTAAGACTGAGATCACCCTGGCAAATGGGGAAATC
CGAAAGAGACCACTGATTGAGACTAACGGCGAGACCGGAGAAATCGTGTGGGACAAGGGTAGGGATTTTG
CCACAGTGCGCAAGGTCCTGTCCATGCCTCAAGTGAATATTGTCAAGAAAACAGAGGTGCAGACTGGCGG
ATTCAGTAAGGAATCAATTCTGCCCAAACGGAACTCTGATAAGCTGATCGCCCGAAAGAAAGACTGGGAT
CCCAAGAAATATGGGGGTTTCGACTCCCCAACAGTGGCTTACTCTGTCCTGGTGGTCGCAAAGGTGGAGA
AGGGGAAAAGCAAGAAACTGAAATCCGTCAAGGAGCTGCTGGGTATCACTATTATGGAGAGGAGCTCCTT
CGAGAAGAACCCCATCGATTTTCTGGAGGCTAAAGGCTATAAGGAAGTGAAGAAAGACCTGATCATTAAA
CTGCCAAAGTACAGCCTGTTTGAGCTGGAAAACGGAAGGAAGCGAATGCTGGCATCCGCAGGAGAGCTGC
AGAAGGGTAATGAACTGGCCCTGCCTTCTAAGTACGTGAACTTCCTGTATCTGGCTAGCCACTACGAGAA
GCTGAAAGGCTCCCCCGAGGATAACGAACAGAAACAGCTGTTTGTGGAGCAGCACAAGCATTATCTGGAC
GAGATCATTGAACAGATTAGCGAGTTCTCCAAAAGAGTGATCCTGGCTGACGCAAATCTGGATAAGGTCC
TGAGCGCATACAACAAACACAGAGATAAGCCAATCAGGGAGCAGGCCGAAAATATCATTCATCTGTTCAC
TCTGACCAACCTGGGAGCCCCTGCAGCCTTCAAGTATTTTGACACTACCATCGATCGGAAACGATACACA
TCCACTAAGGAGGTGCTGGACGCTACCCTGATTCACCAGAGCATTACCGGCCTGTATGAAACAAGGATTG
ACCTGTCTCAGCTGGGGGGCGACTCTGGCGGCAGCACCAACCTGAGCGACATCATCGAGAAAGAGACAGG
CAAGCAGCTGGTCATCCAAGAGTCCATCCTGATGCTGCCTGAAGAGGTGGAAGAAGTGATCGGCAACAAG
CCCGAGTCCGACATCCTGGTGCACACCGCCTACGATGAGAGCACCGACGAGAACGTGATGCTGCTGACCT
CTGACGCCCCTGAGTACAAGCCTTGGGCTCTCGTGATCCAGGACAGCAACGGCGAGAACAAGATCAAGAT
GCTGAGCGGCGGCAGCCCTAAGAAGAAGCGGAAGGTCGAGGACCCCAAGAAAAAACGGAAGGTGTGATAA
AAACTCGCGAATCGATCGCCCACCCCAACTTGTTTATTGCAGCTTATAATGGTTACAAATAAAGCAATAG
CATCACAAATTTCACAAATAAAGCATTTTTTTCACTGCATTCTAGTTGTGGTTTGTCCAAACTCATCAAT
GTATCTTATCATGTCTGTATACCGTCGACCTCTAGCTAGAGCTTGGCGTAATCATGGTCATAGCTGTTTC
CTGTGTGAAATTGTTATCCGCTCACAATTCCACACAACATACGAGCCGGAAGCATAAAGTGTAAAGCCTG
GGGTGCCTAATGAGTGAGCTAACTCACATTAATTGCGTTGCGCTCACTGCCCGCTTTCCAGTCGGGAAAC
CTGTCGTGCCAGCTGCATTAATGAATCGGCCAACGCGCGGGGAGAGGCGGTTTGCGTATTGGGCGCTCTT
CCGCTTCCTCGCTCACTGACTCGCTGCGCTCGGTCGTTCGGCTGCGGCGAGCGGTATCAGCTCACTCAAA
GGACGGCCGCACATGTAAGGAAAATTTTAGGGATGTTAAAGAAAAAAATAACACAAAACAAAATATAAAA
AAAATCTAACCTCAAGTCAAGGCTTTTCTATGGAATAAGGAATGGACAGCAGGGGGCTGTTTCATATACT
GATGACCTCTTTATAGCCAACCTTTGTTCATGGCAGCCAGCATATGGGCATATGTTGCCAAACTCTAAAC
CAAATACTCATTCTGATGTTTTAAATGATTTGCCCTCCCATATGTCCTTCCGAGTGAGAGACACAAAAAA
TTCCAACACACTATTGCAATGAAAATAAATTTCCTTTATTAGCCAGAAGTCAGATGCTCAAGGGGCTTCA
TGATGTCCCCATAATTTTTGGCAGAGGGAAAAAGATCTCAGTGGTATTTGTGAGCCAGGGCATTGGCCAC
ACCAGTCACCACCTTCTGATAGGCAGCCTGCACCTGAGGAGTGAATTCACGCGTTTTAGCCTGGCAGCAT
ATCGAGATCGAAGTCATCGAGAGCGTCAGCAGGGAGCATATCCAGATCAAAATCATCCAGGGCATCGGCG
GGCAGCATGTCCAGGTCGAAGTCGTCCAGGGCGTCGGTGGGTCCGCCGCTCTCGCACTTCAGCTGCTTCT
CGAGGCCGCAGATGATCAGTTCCAGGCCGAACAGGAAGGCGGGCTCGGCGCCCTGTCTGTCGAACAGCTC
GATGGCCTGCTTCAGCAGGGGGGGCATGCTGTCGGTGGTGGGTGTCTCTCTTTCCTCTTTGGCGACCTGG
TGTTCCTGTTCTTCCAGCACGCAGCCCAGGGTGAAGTGGCCCACGGCGCTCAGGGCGTACAGGGCGTTTT
CCAGGCTGAAGCCCTGCTGGCACAGGAAGGCCAGCTGGTTTTCCAGTGTCTCGTACTGCTTCTCGGTGGG
TCTGGTGCCCAGGTGCACTTTGGCGCCGTCCCGGTGGCTCAGCAGGGCGCATCTGTAGCTCTTGGCGTTG
TTCCGCAGGAAGTCCTGCCAGCTCTCGCCTTCCAGAGGGCAGCTGTGGGTGTGGTGCCGGTCCAGCATCT
CGATGGGCAGGGCGTCCAGCAGGGCCCGCTTGTTCTTCACGTGCCAGTACAGGGTGGGCTGTTCCACGCC
CAGTTTCTGGGCCAGCTTCCGGGTGGTCAGGCCCTCGATGCCCACGCCGTTCAGCAGTTCCAGGGCGCTG
TTGATCACTTTGCTCTTGTCCAGCCGGCTCATGTCGACATTCTTTGCCAAAATGATGAGACAGCACAATA
ACCAGCACGTTGCCCAGGAGCTGTAGGAAAAAGAAGAAGGCATGAACATGGTTAGCAGAGGCTCTAGAGC
CGCCGGTCACACGCCAGAAGCCGAACCCCGCCCTGCCCCGTCCCCCCCGAAGGCAGCCGTCCCCCCGCGG
ACAGCCCCGAGGCTGGAGAGGGAGAAGGGGACGGCGGCGCGGCGACGCACGAAGGCCCTCCCCGCCCATT
TCCTTCCTGCCGGCGCCGCACCGCTTCGCCCCGCGCCCGCTAGAGGGGGTGCGGCGGCGCCTCCCAGATT
TCGGCTCCGCACAGATTTGGGACAAAGGAAGTCCCTGCGCCCTCTCGCACGATTACCATAAAAGGCAATG
GCTGCGGCTCGCCGCGCCTCGACAGCCGCCGGCGCTCCGGGGGCCGCCGCGCCCCYCCCCCGAGCCCYCC
CCGGCCCGRGGCGGCCCCGCCCCGCCCGGCACCCCCMCCTGCCGCCACCCCCCGCCCGGCACGGCGAGCC
CCGCGCCACGCCCCGTACGGAGCCCCGCACCCGAAGCCGGGCCGTGCTCAGCAACTCGGGGAGGGGGGTG
CAGGGGGGGTTGCAGCCCGACCGACGCGCCCACACCCCCTGCTCACCCCCCCACGCACACACCCCGCACG
CAGCCTTTGTTCCCCTCGCAGCCCCCCCCGCACCGCGGGGCACCGCCCCCGGCCGCGCTCCCCTCGCGCA
CACTGCGGAGCGCACAAAGCCCCGCGCCGCGCCCGCAGCGCTCACAGCCGCCGGGCAGCGCGGAGCCGCA
CGCGGCGCTCCCCACGCACACACACACGCACGCACCCCCCGAGCCGCTCCCCCCGCACAAAGGGCCCTCC
CGGAGCCCCTCAAGGCTTTCACGCAGCCACAGAAAAGAAACAAGCCGTCATTAAACCAAGCGCTAATTAC
AGCCCGGAGGAGAAGGGCCGTCCCGCCCGCTCACCTGTGGGAGTAACGCGGTCAGTCAGAGCCGGGGCGG
GCGGCGCGAGGCGGCGGCGGAGCGGGGCACGGGGCGAAGGCAGCGCGCAGCGACTCCCGCCCGCCGCGCG
CTTCGCTTTTTATAGGGCCGCCGCCGCCGCCGCCTCGCCATAAAAGGAAACTTTCGGAGCGCGCCGCTCT
GATTGGCTGCCGCCSCMCCYCYCCSCCYCSCCCCSCCCCSCCCCYCSCCCCSCCCCSCCCCSCCYSGCGC
SCSCCCCCCCCCCCCCCCCGCCCCCATCGCTGCACAAAATAATTAAAAAATAAATAAATACAAAATTGGG
GGTGGGGAGGGGGGGGAGATGGGGAGAGTGAAGCAGAACGTGGGGCTCACCTCGACCATGGTAATAGCGA
TGACTAATACGTAGATGTACTGCCAAGTAGGAAAGTCCCATAAGGTCATGTACTGGGCATAATGCCAGGC
GGGCCATTTACCGTCATTGACGTCAATAGGGGGCGTACTTGGCATATGATACACTTGATGTACTGCCAAG
TGGGCAGTTTACCGTAAATACTCCACCCATTGACGTCAATGGAAAGTCCCTATTGGCGTTACTATGGGAA
CATACGTCATTATTGACGTCAATGGGCGGGGGTCGTTGGGCGGTCAGCCAGGCGGGCCATTTACCGTAAG
TTATGTAACGCGGAACTCCATATATGGGCTATGAACTAATGACCCCGTAATTGATTACTATTAATAACTA
GTCAATAATCAATGTCGAGACCCATAGAGCCCACCGCATCCCCAGCATGCCTGCTATTGTCTTCCCAATC
CTCCCCCTTGCTGTCCTGCCCCACCCCACCCCCCAGAATAGAATGACACCTACTCAGACAATGCGATGCA
ATTTCCTCATTTTATTAGGAAAGGACAGTGGGAGTGGCACCTTCCAGGGTCAAGGAAGGCACGGGGGAGG
GGCAAACAACAGATGGCTGGCAACTAGAAGGCACAGTCGAGGCTGATCAGCGGGTTTATAACTTCGTATA
ATGTATGCTATACGAAGTTATGGTACCTTACTCGTCCATGCCGCCGGTGGAGTGGCGGCCCTCGGCGCGT
TCGTACTGTTCCACGATGGTGTTACTTGTACAGCTCGTCCATTCCGCCTGTGCTGTGTCTGCCTTCGGCT
CTCTCGTACTGTTCCACGATGGTGTAGTCCTCGTTGTGGGACACGATGTCCAGCTTGATATCCACGATGT
AGGCGCCAGGCAGCTGCACGGGTTTCTTGGCCTTGTAGGTGGTTTTCACTTCGGCGGCATAGTGGCCGCC
ATCCTTCAGCTTCAGCCGCTTCTTGATCTCGGACTTCAGGGCGCCATCCTCAGGGTACATTCTTTCCTCG
CTGGCTTCCCAGCCCATGGTCTTTTTCTGCATCACGGGGCCATCAGAGGGAAAGTTGGTGCCCCGCAGCT
TCACTTTGTAGATGAACACGCCGTCCTGCAGAGAGCTATCCTGGTTCACGTGGATGATGCCGCCGTCCTC
GAAGTTCATCACTCTCTCCCATCTGAAGCCCTCGGGGAAGCTCAGCTTGAAGTAGTCGGGAATGTCGGCG
GGGTGCTTGATGTACACCTTGCTGCCGTACATAAACTGAGGGCTCAGAATGTCCCAGGCAAAAGGCAGAG
GGCCGCCTTTGGTCACTTTCAGCTTGGCGGTCTGAAAAGCCTCGTAGGGTCTGCCCTCGCCTTCGCCTTC
AATCTCGAACTCGTGGCCGTTCACGCTGCCTTCCATGTGCACCTTGAACCGCATGAATTCTTTGATGATG
GCCATGTTGTTCTCTTCGCCCTTGGACACCATGGTGGCGACCGGTAGCGTGGCGACCGGGGTGGCGGTGG
CTCCCCCTGACCCTCCATCCAACTTAACGCGCTTTGCAGCAGGACCTCCAGAACCGCCGTCGAGTTTGAC
CCGTTTAGCGGCAGGGACCGGTGGGCCAGGATTCTCCTCGACGTCACCGCATGTTAGCAGACTTCCTCTG
CCCTCTCCCGATCCCGATCCATTTCGGGTATATTTGAGTGGAATGAGTTCTTCAATCGTAGTTTTGACTA
ACTTGCCATTCATTTCTATTAACACAAAACAATCTGGTGCATAGTCTGAAATCAACTCCCTACACATACC
ACAAGGACTTACCACTCGAATACTTCTATCTACTTCGTCAGAATAAGGGTGTCTAACAGCTACAATCGTG
TCAAAATCCTTTTGTCCATTCGAAACTGCACTACCAATCGCAATGGCTTCTGCACAAACAGTTACTCGTC
CTATATACGCTTCAATATGTACTGCCGAAATGATTTCTCCTGTTTTCGTACGAATTGCCGCTCCCACATG
ATGTTTATTATCCTCATAAAGCATTGTAATCTTCTCTGTCGCTACTTCTACTAATTCTAGATCCTGCTGG
GAGATGTTGAAGGTCTTCATGGTGGCGCTAGCGTAGGCGCCGGTCACAGCTTGGATCTGTAACGGCGCAG
AACAGAAAACGAAACAAAGACGTAGAGTTGAGCAAGCAGGGTCAGGCAAAGCGTGGAGAGCCGGCTGAGT
CTAGGTAGGCTCCAAGGGAGCGCCGGACAAAGGCCCGGTCTCGACCTGAGCTTTAAACTTACCTAGACGG
CGGACGCAGTTCAGGAGGCACCACAGGCGGGAGGCGGCAGAACGCGACTCAACCGGCGTGGATGGCGGCC
TCAGGTAGGGCGGCGGGCGCGTGAAGGAGAGATGCGAGCCCCTCGAAGCTTCAGCTGTGTTCTGGCGGCA
AACCCGTTGCGAAAAAGAACGTTCACGGCGACTACTGCACTTATATACGGTTCTCCCCCACCCTCGGGAA
AAAGGCGGAGCCAGTACACGACATCACTTTCCCAGTTTACCCCGCGCCACCTTCTCTAGGCACCGGTTCA
ATTGCCGACCCCTCCCCCCAACTTCTCGGGGACTGTGGGCGATGTGCGCTCTGCCCACTGACGGGCACCG
GAGCGATCGCAGATCATGCATCCATAGAGCCCACCGCATCCCCAGCATGCCTGCTATTGTCTTCCCAATC
CTCCCCCTTGCTGTCCTGCCCCACCCCACCCCCCAGAATAGAATGACACCTACTCAGACAATGCGATGCA
ATTTCCTCATTTTATTAGGAAAGGACAGTGGGAGTGGCACCTTCCAGGGTCAAGGAAGGCACGGGGGAGG
GGCAAACAACAGATGGCTGGCAACTAGAAGGCACAGGTTTTTAGAAGAACTCGTCAAGAAGGCGATAGAA
GGCGATGCGCTGCGAATCGGGAGCGGCGATACCGTAAAGCACGAGGAAGCGGTCAGCCCATTCGCCGCCA
AGCTCTTCAGCAATATCACGGGTAGCCAACGCTATGTCCTGATAGCGGTCCGCCACACCCAGCCGGCCAC
AGTCGATGAATCCAGAAAAGCGGCCATTTTCCACCATGATATTCGGCAAGCAGGCATCGCCATGGGTCAC
GACGAGATCCTCGCCGTCGGGCATGCGCGCCTTGAGCCTGGCGAACAGTTCGGCTGGCGCGAGCCCCTGA
TGCTCTTCGTCCAGATCATCCTGATCGACAAGACCGGCTTCCATCCGAGTACGTGCTCGCTCGATGCGAT
GTTTCGCTTGGTGGTCGAATGGGCAGGTAGCCGGATCAAGCGTATGCAGCCGCCGCATTGCATCAGCCAT
GATGGATACTTTCTCGGCAGGAGCAAGGTGAGATGACAGGAGATCCTGCCCCGGCACTTCGCCCAATAGC
AGCCAGTCCCTTCCCGCTTCAGTGACAACGTCGAGCACAGCTGCGCAAGGAACGCCCGTCGTGGCCAGCC
ACGATAGCCGCGCTGCCTCGTCCTGCAGTTCATTCAGGGCACCGGACAGGTCGGTCTTGACAAAAAGAAC
CGGGCGCCCCTGCGCTGACAGCCGGAACACGGCGGCATCAGAGCAGCCGATTGTCTGTTGTGCCCAGTCA
TAGCCGAATAGCCTCTCCACCCAAGCGGCCGGAGAACCTGCGTGCAATCCATCTTGTTCAATCCTAGGGC
CGGGATTCTCCTCCACGTCACCGCATGTTAGAAGACTTCCTCTGCCCTCTCCGCTGCCAGATCTCTCGAG
GCCCTGTGGGAGGAAGAGAAGAGGTCAGATAACTTCGTATAATGTATGCTATACGAAGTTATGCGGCCGC
TGGGAGAAGGGTAAGAGAGCTCAATCCTCATCTTACATAGAAGGAAGTCAGTAGATAATATCTTACATTT
AAAAGTCAAGAAATAACAGTCTGACCATACTATCTAGAAATATGGAAGTTAACAGTAAGGAAGTTAAAAC
AGTTGAAAGTAGTTTCGTCTAGAAAGAAAGACTTGGGGAAGAACAAAGAAGGCTAATTTTCATTATGAGC
TTTATTGTAACAGAAAAGAGACCACTAACTCAGCTAGGTTTTCCCAATTCCTCAACACTTTGGGGCACAG
TGTTTAGTCAGAGCTGTGATCACTCTCTGAGCACATGGATTGTATCTTAATTTTCATCTCATTGAAAATA
TGTACCATTTGTCCAAGTGGAAACTGGGCTGAAGCATGACTGTGACCACCACCAAAGAAATGGCTAGACT
CGCTAAGGTCTGCTGGGGTGACCCGTGATTGTGTTGTGCTTGATCTTGTTGAGCATGGCTCTTTTAAGTC
ACCATACCTGCCCCTGCCAATGCACCAAACACCAACTTAAAGGGACTTTCAGCTTTTGTAAGTCAGTCTC
AGCCTTACTTCTGAACCATTTCTTTGACTTCTTTCATGACTCTGATCCTGTCCCAGTTTTAAGCCTCCCA
GCCACCAGTCATGCTGTTTTGCTCTGCTATTTACATTCTTCTCTACCTACTTTGGACTTGATGGTATGCC
TACTATATTAGTTATTTATTGCTGTGTAACAAACCACTCTGAAACATAGTGGCTTACAACCACAACCATT
TTATTTTATTATGAAACTGTGGGTCAGAATGTATATTGGCCCATTGGCATGATTCTCCTGCTATTGAAAA
AGGAAGAGTATGAGTATTCAACATTTCCGTGTCGCCCTTATTCCCTTTTTTGCGGCATTTTGCCTTCCTG
TTTTTGCTCACCCAGAAACGCTGGTGAAAGTAAAAGATGCTGAAGATCAGTTGGGTGCACGAGTGGGTTA
CATCGAACTGGATCTCAACAGCGGTAAGATCCTTGAGAGTTTTCGCCCCGAAGAACGTTTTCCAATGATG
AGCACTTTTAAAGTTCTGCTATGTGGCGCGGTATTATCCCGTATTGACGCCGGGCAAGAGCAACTCGGTC
GCCGCATACACTATTCTCAGAATGACTTGGTTGAGTACTCACCAGTCACAGAAAAGCATCTTACGGATGG
CATGACAGTAAGAGAATTATGCAGTGCTGCCATAACCATGAGTGATAACACTGCGGCCAACTTACTTCTG
ACAACGATCGGAGGACCGAAGGAGCTAACCGCTTTTTTGCACAACATGGGGGATCATGTAACTCGCCTTG
ATCGTTGGGAACCGGAGCTGAATGAAGCCATACCAAACGACGAGCGTGACACCACGATGCCTGTAGCAAT
GGCAACAACGTTGCGCAAACTATTAACTGGCGAACTACTTACTCTAGCTTCCCGGCAACAATTAATAGAC
TGGATGGAGGCGGATAAAGTTGCAGGACCACTTCTGCGCTCGGCCCTTCCGGCTGGCTGGTTTATTGCTG
ATAAATCTGGAGCCGGTGAGCGTGGGTCTCGCGGTATCATTGCAGCACTGGGGCCAGATGGTAAGCCCTC
CCGTATCGTAGTTATCTACACGACGGGGAGTCAGGCAACTATGGATGAACGAAATAGACAGATCGCTGAG
ATAGGTGCCTCACTGATTAAGCATTGGTAACTGTCAGACCAAGTTTACTCATATATACTTTAGATTGATT
TAAAACTTCATTTTTAATTTAAAAGGATCTAGGTGAAGATCCTTTTTGATAATCTCATGACCAAAATCCC
TTAACGTGAGTTTTCGTTCCACTGAGCGTCAGACCCCGTAGAAAAGATCAAAGGATCTTCTTGAGATCCT
TTTTTTCTGCGCGTAATCTGCTGCTTGCAAACAAAAAAACCACCGCTACCAGCGGTGGTTTGTTTGCCGG
ATCAAGAGCTACCAACTCTTTTTCCGAAGGTAACTGGCTTCAGCAGAGCGCAGATACCAAATACTGTTCT
TCTAGTGTAGCCGTAGTTAGGCCACCACTTCAAGAACTCTGTAGCACCGCCTACATACCTCGCTCTGCTA
ATCC
